Addgene plasmid #66365: GPR6-Tango
Purpose: Expression of G protein-coupled receptors for PRESTO-Tango: parallel receptorome expression and screening via transcriptional output, with transcriptional activation following arrestin translocation
Depositing lab: Bryan Roth. Depositing organization: University of North Carolina at Chapel Hill. Publication: PRESTO-Tango as an open-source resource for interrogation of the druggable human GPCRome. Kroeze WK, Sassano MF, Huang XP, Lansu K, McCorvy JD, Giguere PM, Sciaky N, Roth BL. Nat Struct Mol Biol. 2015 May;22(5):362-9. doi: 10.1038/nsmb.3014. Epub 2015 Apr 20. PubMed 25895059.
Backbone
  Vector backbone: empty Tango
  Backbone size w/o insert (bp): 6632
  Vector type: Mammalian Expression
  Selectable markers: Neomycin (select with G418)
Growth in bacteria
  Bacterial resistance: Ampicillin, 100 μg/mL
  Growth temperature: 37°C
  Growth strain: DH5alpha
  Copy number: High Copy
Gene/Insert
  Gene/Insert name: GPR6
  Species: H. sapiens (human)
  Insert size (bp): 1086
  Entrez Gene: GPR6
  Promoter: CMV
  Tag / fusion protein: FLAG (N terminal on backbone)
  Cloning method: Restriction Enzyme; 5′ cloning site NotI (not destroyed); 3′ cloning site XhoI (unknown if destroyed)
  Sequencing primers: 5′ CMV-F; 3′ Tet-R
Terms and licenses: Academic/Nonprofit Terms; Industry Terms: Not Available to Industry
Depositor comments: Please note: Most of the PRESTO-Tango vectors do not contain the XhoI cut site downstream of the tTA sequence and instead carry an XbaI site. If you need to perform an XhoI digest we recommend sequencing with a forward primer at the C-terminus of tTA to determine which of the two sites is present. Suggested primer: 5-gagctccacttagacggcgagg-3. Original backbone was pcDNA3.1(+). These plasmids were generated as part of the Illuminating the Druggable Genome (IDG) program sponsored by the NIH Common Fund. The goal of this program is to identify, gather, and distribute information and resources for proteins that currently are not well-studied yet belong to commonly drug-targeted protein families: protein kinases, non-olfactory G-protein coupled receptors (GPCRs), and ion channels. The IDG program is designed to develop fundamental research tools for understudied proteins, elucidate their function, and disseminate the IDG-related resources and data to the greater scientific community.
How to cite: GPR6-Tango was a gift from Bryan Roth (Addgene plasmid # 66365 ; http://n2t.net/addgene:66365 ; RRID:Addgene_66365)
