[The description below was written by a language model from this plasmid's Addgene catalogue record.]
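Description:
GPR6-Tango is a mammalian expression plasmid from the PRESTO-Tango collection, built on an "empty Tango" backbone of about 6.6 kb that was derived from pcDNA3.1(+). It is propagated as a high-copy plasmid in E. coli under ampicillin selection. It also carries a neomycin resistance marker, so transfected mammalian cells can be selected with G418. The payload is the human GPR6 coding sequence, an insert of about 1.1 kb, expressed from the CMV promoter. An N-terminal FLAG tag is supplied by the backbone, which allows the receptor to be detected with anti-FLAG antibodies. The depositor's comments place a tTA (tetracycline transactivator) sequence downstream of the receptor, consistent with the Tango design in which the GPCR is fused to a releasable transcription factor. No feature table is provided, and the record does not itemise the linker or cleavage elements between the receptor and tTA.

The stated purpose is parallel receptorome expression and screening via transcriptional output. Receptor activation recruits arrestin, and this translocation event is converted into tTA-driven transcriptional activation, which gives a readout of receptor activity independent of G protein coupling. GPR6 is a non-olfactory GPCR, and the plasmid was made under a programme that supplies research tools for understudied members of commonly drug-targeted protein families. It is therefore suited to ligand screening and pharmacological profiling of this receptor. The insert was cloned with NotI at the 5′ end and nominally XhoI at the 3′ end. The depositor cautions that most vectors in the series carry an XbaI site rather than XhoI downstream of tTA, so the site actually present should be confirmed by sequencing before planning a digest.
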