>Addgene plasmid #66365 | GPR6-Tango | depositor partial sequence | sequence record 113343 | empty Tango
GACGGATCGGGAGATCTCCCGATCCCCTATGGTGCACTCTCAGTACAATCTGCTCTGATGCCGCATAGTT
AAGCCAGTATCTGCTCCCTGCTTGTGTGTTGGAGGTCGCTGAGTAGTGCGCGAGCAAAATTTAAGCTACA
ACAAGGCAAGGCTTGACCGACAATTGCATGAAGAATCTGCTTAGGGTTAGGCGTTTTGCGCTGCTTCGCG
ATGTACGGGCCAGATATACGCGTTGACATTGATTATTGACTAGTTATTAATAGTAATCAATTACGGGGTC
ATTAGTTCATAGCCCATATATGGAGTTCCGCGTTACATAACTTACGGTAAATGGCCCGCCTGGCTGACCG
CCCAACGACCCCCGCCCATTGACGTCAATAATGACGTATGTTCCCATAGTAACGCCAATAGGGACTTTCC
ATTGACGTCAATGGGTGGAGTATTTACGGTAAACTGCCCACTTGGCAGTACATCAAGTGTATCATATGCC
AAGTACGCCCCCTATTGACGTCAATGACGGTAAATGGCCCGCCTGGCATTATGCCCAGTACATGACCTTA
TGGGACTTTCCTACTTGGCAGTACATCTACGTATTAGTCATCGCTATTACCATGGTGATGCGGTTTTGGC
AGTACATCAATGGGCGTGGATAGCGGTTTGACTCACGGGGATTTCCAAGTCTCCACCCCATTGACGTCAA
TGGGAGTTTGTTTTGGCACCAAAATCAACGGGACTTTCCAAAATGTCGTAACAACTCCGCCCCATTGACG
CAAATGGGCGGTAGGCGTGTACGGTGGGAGGTCTATATAAGCAGAGCTCTCTGGCTAACTAGAGAACCCA
CTGCTTACTGGCTTATCGAAATTAATACGACTCACTATAGGGAGACCCAAGCTGGCTAGCGTTTAAACTT
AAGCTTGGTACCGAGCTCGGATCCACTAGTCCAGTGTGGTGGAATTCTGCAGATATCCAGCACAGTGGCG
GCCGCGCCACCATGAAGACGATCATCGCCCTGAGCTACATCTTCTGCCTGGTATTCGCCGACTACAAGGA
CGATGATGACGCCAGCATCGATACCGGTGGACGCACCCCACCCAGCCTGGGTCCCCAAGATGAGTCCTGC
ACCACCGCCAGCTCCTCCCTGGCCAAGGACACTTCATCGACCGGTGAGAACCTGTACTTCCAGCTAAGAT
TAGATAAAAGTAAAGTGATTAACAGCGCATTAGAGCTGCTTAATGAGGTCGGAATCGAAGGTTTAACAAC
CCGTAAACTCGCCCAGAAGCTAGGTGTAGAGCAGCCTACATTGTATTGGCATGTAAAAAATAAGCGGGCT
TTGCTCGACGCCTTAGCCATTGAGATGTTAGATAGGCACCATACTCACTTTTGCCCTTTAGAAGGGGAAA
GCTGGCAAGATTTTTTACGTAATAACGCTAAAAGTTTTAGATGTGCTTTACTAAGTCATCGCGATGGAGC
AAAAGTACATTTAGGTACACGGCCTACAGAAAAACAGTATGAAACTCTCGAAAATCAATTAGCCTTTTTA
TGCCAACAAGGTTTTTCACTAGAGAATGCATTATATGCACTCAGCGCTGTGGGGCATTTTACTTTAGGTT
GCGTATTGGAAGATCAAGAGCATCAAGTCGCTAAAGAAGAAAGGGAAACACCTACTACTGATAGTATGCC
GCCATTATTACGACAAGCTATCGAATTATTTGATCACCAAGGTGCAGAGCCAGCCTTCTTATTCGGCCTT
GAATTGATCATATGCGGATTAGAAAAACAACTTAAATGTGAAAGTGGGTCCGCGTACAGCCGCGCGCGTA
CGAAAAACAATTACGGGTCTACCATCGAGGGCCTGCTCGATCTCCCGGACGACGACGCCCCCGAAGAGGC
GGGGCTGGCGGCTCCGCGCCTGTCCTTTCTCCCCGCGGGACACACGCGCAGACTGTCGACGGCCCCCCCG
ACCGATGTCAGCCTGGGGGACGAGCTCCACTTAGACGGCGAGGACGTGGCGATGGCGCATGCCGACGCGC
TAGACGATTTCGATCTGGACATGTTGGGGGACGGGGATTCCCCGGGTCCGGGATTTACCCCCCACGACTC
CGCCCCCTACGGCGCTCTGGATATGGCCGACTTCGAGTTTGAGCAGATGTTTACCGATGCCCTTGGAATT
GACGAGTACGGTGGGTAGCTCGAGTCTAGAGGGCCCGTTTAAACCCGCTGATCAGCCTCGACTGTGCCTT
CTAGTTGCCAGCCATCTGTTGTTTGCCCCTCCCCCGTGCCTTCCTTGACCCTGGAAGGTGCCACTCCCAC
TGTCCTTTCCTAATAAAATGAGGAAATTGCATCGCATTGTCTGAGTAGGTGTCATTCTATTCTGGGGGGT
GGGGTGGGGCAGGACAGCAAGGGGGAGGATTGGGAAGACAATAGCAGGCATGCTGGGGATGCGGTGGGCT
CTATGGCTTCTGAGGCGGAAAGAACCAGCTGGGGCTCTAGGGGGTATCCCC
[124 nt withheld, positions 2502-2625]
C
[91 nt withheld, positions 2627-2717]
A
[49 nt withheld, positions 2719-2767]
CCTTTGACGTTGGAGTCCACGTTCTTT
[37 nt withheld, positions 2795-2831]
ACCCTATCTCGGTCTATTCTTTTGATTTATAAGGGATTTTGCCGATTTCGGCCTATTGGTTAAAAAATGA
GCTGATTTAACAAAAATTTAACGCGAATTAATTCTGTGGAATGTGTGTCAGTTAGGGTGTGGAAAGTCCC
CAGGCTCCCCAGCAGGCAGAAGTATGCAAAGCATGCATCTCAATTAGTCAGCAACCAGGTGTGGAAAGTC
CCCAGGCTCCCCAGCAGGCAGAAGTATGCAAAGCATGCATCTCAATTAGTCAGCAACCATAGTCCCGCCC
CTAACTCCGCCCATCCCGCCCCTAACTCCGCCCAGTTCCGCCCATTCTCCGCCCCATGGCTGACTAATTT
TTTTTATTTATGCAGAGGCCGAGGCCGCCTCTGCCTCTGAGCTATTCCAGAAGTAGTGAGGAGGCTTTTT
TGGAGGCCTAGGCTTTTGCAAAAAGCTCCCGGGAGCTTGTATATCCATTTTCGGATCTGATCAAGAGACA
GGATGAGGATCGTTTCGCATGATTGAACAAGATGGATTGCACGCAGGTTCTCCGGCCGCTTGGGTGGAGA
GGCTATTCGGCTATGACTGGGCACAACAGACAATCGGCTGCTCTGATGCCGCCGTGTTCCGGCTGTCAGC
GCAGGGGCGCCCGGTTCTTTTTGTCAAGACCGACCTGTCCGGTGCCCTGAATGAACTGCAGGACGAGGCA
GCGCGGCTATCGTGGCTGGCCACGACGGGCGTTCCTTGCGCAGCTGTGCTCGACGTTGTCACTGAAGCGG
GAAGGGACTGGCTGCTATTGGGCGAAGTGCCGGGGCAGGATCTCCTGTCATCTCACCTTGCTCCTGCCGA
GAAAGTATCCATCATGGCTGATGCAATGCGGCGGCTGCATACGCTTGATCCGGCTACCTGCCCATTCGAC
CACCAAGCGAAACATCGCATCGAGCGAGCACGTACTCGGATGGAAGCCGGTCTTGTCGATCAGGATGATC
TGGACGAAGAGCATCAGGGGCTCGCGCCAGCCGAACTGTTCGCCAGGCTCAAGGCGCGCATGCCCGACGG
CGAGGATCTCGTCGTGACCCATGGCGATGCCTGCTTGCCGAATATCATGGTGGAAAATGGCCGCTTTTCT
GGATTCATCGACTGTGGCCGGCTGGGTGTGGCGGACCGCTATCAGGACATAGCGTTGGCTACCCGTGATA
TTGCTGAAGAGCTTGGCGGCGAATGGGCTGACCGCTTCCTCGTGCTTTACGGTATCGCCGCTCCCGATTC
GCAGCGCATCGCCTTCTATCGCCTTCTTGACGAGTTCTTCTGAGCGGGACTCTGGGGTTCGAAATGACCG
ACCAAGCGACGCCCAACCTGCCATCACGAGATTTCGATTCCACCGCCGCCTTCTATGAAAGGTTGGGCTT
CGGAATCGTTTTCCGGGACGCCGGCTGGATGATCCTCCAGCGCGGGGATCTCATGCTGGAGTTCTTCGCC
CACCCCAACTTGTTTATTGCAGCTTATAATGGTTACAAATAAAGCAATAGCATCACAAATTTCACAAATA
AAGCATTTTTTTCACTGCATTCTAGTTGTGGTTTGTCCAAACTCATCAATGTATCTTATCATGTCTGTAT
ACCGTCGACCTCTAGCTAGAGCTTGGCGTAATCATGGTCATAGCTGTTTCCTGTGTGAAATTGTTATCCG
CTCACAATTCCACACAACATACGAGCCGGAAGCATAAAGTGTAAAGCCTGGGGTGCCTAATGAGTGAGCT
AACTCACATTAATTGCGTTGCGCTCACTGCCCGCTTTCCAGTCGGGAAACCTGTCGTGCCAGCTGCATTA
ATGAATCGGCCAACGCGCGGGGAGAGGCGGTTTGCGTATTGGGCGCTCTTCCGCTTCCTCGCTCACTGAC
TCGCTGCGCTCGGTCGTTCGGCTGCGGCGAGCGGTATCAGCTCACTCAAAGGCGGTAATACGGTTATCCA
CAGAATCAGGGGATAACGCAGGAAAGAACATGTGAGCAAAAGGCCAGCAAAAGGCCAGGAACCGTAAAAA
GGCCGCGTTGCTGGCGTTTTTCCATAGGCTCCGCCCCCCTGACGAGCATCACAAAAATCGACGCTCAAGT
CAGAGGTGGCGAAACCCGACAGGACTATAAAGATACCAGGCGTTTCCCCCTGGAAGCTCCCTCGTGCGCT
CTCCTGTTCCGACCCTGCCGCTTACCGGATACCTGTCCGCCTTTCTCCCTTCGGGAAGCGTGGCGCTTTC
TCATAGCTCACGCTGTAGGTATCTCAGTTCGGTGTAGGTCGTTCGCTCCAAGCTGGGCTGTGTGCACGAA
CCCCCCGTTCAGCCCGACCGCTGCGCCTTATCCGGTAACTATCGTCTTGAGTCCAACCCGGTAAGACACG
ACTTATCGCCACTGGCAGCAGCCACTGGTAACAGGATTAGCAGAGCGAGGTATGTAGGCGGTGCTACAGA
GTTCTTGAAGTGGTGGCCTAACTACGGCTACACTAGAAGAACAGTATTTGGTATCTGCGCTCTGCTGAAG
CCAGTTACCTTCGGAAAAAGAGTTGGTAGCTCTTGATCCGGCAAACAAACCACCGCTGGTAGCGGTTTTT
TTGTTTGCAAGCAGCAGATTACGCGCAGAAAAAAAGGATCTCAAGAAGATCCTTTGATCTTTTCTACGGG
GTCTGACGCTCAGTGGAACGAAAACTCACGTTAAGGGATTTTGGTCATGAGATTATCAAAAAGGATCTTC
ACCTAGATCCTTTTAAATTAAAAATGAAGTTTTAAATCAATCTAAAGTATATATGAGTAAACTTGGTCTG
ACAGTTACCAATGCTTAATCAGTGAGGCACCTATCTCAGCGATCTGTCTATTTCGTTCATCCATAGTTGC
CTGACTCCCCGTCGTGTAGATAACTACGATACGGGAGGGCTTACCATCTGGCCCCAGTGCTGCAATGATA
CCGCGAGACCCACGCTCACCGGCTCCAGATTTATCAGCAATAAACCAGCCAGCCGGAAGGGCCGAGCGCA
GAAGTGGTCCTGCAACTTTATCCGCCTCCATCCAGTCTATTAATTGTTGCCGGGAAGCTAGAGTAAGTAG
TTCGCCAGTTAATAGTTTGCGCAACGTTGTTGCCATTGCTACAGGCATCGTGGTGTCACGCTCGTCGTTT
GGTATGGCTTCATTCAGCTCCGGTTCCCAACGATCAAGGCGAGTTACATGATCCCCCATGTTGTGCAAAA
AAGCGGTTAGCTCCTTCGGTCCTCCGATCGTTGTCAGAAGTAAGTTGGCCGCAGTGTTATCACTCATGGT
TATGGCAGCACTGCATAATTCTCTTACTGTCATGCCATCCGTAAGATGCTTTTCTGTGACTGGTGAGTAC
TCAACCAAGTCATTCTGAGAATAGTGTATGCGGCGACCGAGTTGCTCTTGCCCGGCGTCAATACGGGATA
ATACCGCGCCACATAGCAGAACTTTAAAAGTGCTCATCATTGGAAAACGTTCTTCGGGGCGAAAACTCTC
AAGGATCTTACCGCTGTTGAGATCCAGTTCGATGTAACCCACTCGTGCACCCAACTGATCTTCAGCATCT
TTTACTTTCACCAGCGTTTCTGGGTGAGCAAAAACAGGAAGGCAAAATGCCGCAAAAAAGGGAATAAGGG
CGACACGGAAATGTTGAATACTCATACTCTTCCTTTTTCAATATTATTGAAGCATTTATCAGGGTTATTG
TCTCATGAGCGGATACATATTTGAATGTATTTAGAAAAATAAACAAATAGGGGTTCCGCGCACATTTCCC
CGAAAAGTGCCACCTGACGTC
