>Addgene plasmid #66365 | GPR6-Tango | depositor partial sequence | sequence record 113344 | GPR6
ATGAATGCTAGCGCTGCATCCCTGAATGACTCCCAGGTAGTGGTGGTAGCAGCTGAAGGGGCAGCTGCAG
CAGCCACCGCTGCCGGGGGCCCTGACACAGGAGAGTGGGGGCCCCCTGCCGCGGCGGCTCTTGGTGCCGG
CGGAGGGGCCAACGGCAGTCTCGAACTCAGTAGTCAGCTGTCTGCCGGACCCCCCGGTCTCTTGTTGCCT
GCCGTAAACCCTTGGGATGTCCTTCTGTGCGTGAGTGGAACGGTTATCGCTGGAGAGAATGCCCTCGTGG
TGGCCCTGATCGCATCCACTCCCGCTCTCCGCACCCCAATGTTCGTTCTGGTTGGATCACTGGCGACAGC
CGATCTTCTCGCCGGCTGCGGGCTCATCCTCCACTTCGTGTTCCAATATTTGGTACCGTCCGAAACCGTA
TCACTCTTGACCGTCGGGTTCCTTGTCGCAAGCTTTGCCGCCTCAGTCAGTTCCCTTTTGGCCATCACTG
TGGACAGATACCTGTCATTGTATAACGCACTTACCTATTACAGCAGAAGGACATTGCTGGGCGTCCACCT
GCTCCTGGCCGCTACCTGGACCGTGAGTCTGGGGCTCGGACTCCTTCCTGTCCTCGGGTGGAACTGCCTG
GCAGAAAGGGCTGCCTGTTCTGTTGTGAGGCCCCTGGCACGCTCTCATGTGGCACTGCTGAGTGCCGCCT
TCTTCATGGTCTTTGGGATCATGCTGCACCTCTACGTTCGCATTTGCCAGGTGGTGTGGAGGCATGCTCA
TCAGATAGCCTTGCAACAGCACTGCCTCGCGCCACCTCATCTGGCGGCTACTCGCAAAGGGGTCGGTACC
CTGGCAGTGGTACTGGGCACCTTTGGGGCTAGTTGGCTGCCTTTCGCCATCTACTGTGTCGTGGGAAGCC
ATGAGGATCCCGCCGTCTATACATACGCGACGCTCCTGCCAGCCACATATAACAGCATGATCAACCCTAT
AATATATGCATTCCGGAATCAGGAGATCCAGAGAGCCCTGTGGCTGCTGTTGTGCGGCTGTTTTCAGTCT
AAAGTGCCTTTCCGGTCCCGAAGCCCCAGTGAGGTC
