>Addgene plasmid #66365 | GPR6-Tango | addgene partial sequence | sequence record 119920 | CMV-F 5'-CGCAAATGGGCGGTAGGCGTG-3'
GCTCTCTGGCTAACTAGAGAACCCACTGCTTACTGGCTTATCGAAATTAATACGACTCACTATAGGGAGA
CCCAAGCTGGCTAGCGTTTAAACTTAAGCTTGGTACCGAGCTCGGATCCACTAGTCCAGTGTGGTGGAAT
TCTGCAGATATCCAGCACAGTGGCGGCCGCGCCACCATGAAGACGATCATCGCCCTGAGCTACATCTTCT
GCCTGGTATTCGCCGACTACAAGGACGATGATGACGCCAGCATCGATATGAATGCTAGCGCTGCATCCCT
GAATGACTCCCAGGTAGTGGTGGTAGCAGCTGAAGGGGCAGCTGCAGCAGCCACCGCTGCCGGGGGCCCT
GACACAGGAGAGTGGGGGCCCCCTGCCGCGGCGGCTCTTGGTGCCGGCGGAGGGGCCAACGGCAGTCTCG
AACTCAGTAGTCAGCTGTCTGCCGGACCCCCCGGTCTCTTGTTGCCTGCCGTAAACCCTTGGGATGTCCT
TCTGTGCGTGAGTGGAACGGTTATCGCTGGAGAGAATGCCCTCGTGGTGGCCCTGATCGCATCCACTCCC
GCTCTCCGCACCCCAATGTTCGTTCTGGTTGGATCACTGGCGACAGCCGATCTTCTCGCCGGCTGCGGGC
TCATCCTCCACTTCGTGTTCCAATATTTGGTACCGTCCGAAACCGTATCACTCTTGACCGTCGGGTTCCT
TGTCGCAAGCTTTGCCGCCTCAGTCAGTTCCCTTTTGGCCATCACTGTGGACAGATACCTGTCATTGTAT
AACGCACTTACCTATTACAGCAGAAGGACATTGCTGGGCGTCCACCTGCTCCTGGCCGCTACCTGGACCG
TGAGTCTGGGGCTCGGACTCCTTCCTGTCCTCGGGTGGAACTGCCTGGCAGAAAGGGCTGCCTGTTCTGT
TGTGAGGCCCCTGGCACGCTCTCATGTGGCACTGCTGA
