>Addgene plasmid #66365 | GPR6-Tango | addgene partial sequence | sequence record 119922 | Tet-R 5'-GGCGAGTTTACGGGTTGTTA-3'
GCTCTAATGCGCTGTTAATCACTTTACTTTTATCTAATCTTAGCTGGAAGTACAGGTTCTCACCGGTCGA
TGAAGTGTCCTTGGCCAGGGAGGAGCTGGCGGTGGTGCAGGACTCATCTTGGGGACCCAGGCTGGGTGGG
GTGCGTCCACCGGTATCGATGACCTCACTGGGGCTTCGGGACCGGAAAGGCACTTTAGACTGAAAACAGC
CGCACAACAGCAGCCACAGGGCTCTCTGGATCTCCTGATTCCGGAATGCATATATTATAGGGTTGATCAT
GCTGTTATATGTGGCTGGCAGGAGCGTCGCGTATGTATAGACGGCGGGATCCTCATGGCTTCCCACGACA
CAGTAGATGGCGAAAGGCAGCCAACTAGCCCCAAAGGTGCCCAGTACCACTGCCAGGGTACCGACCCCTT
TGCGAGTAGCCGCCAGATGAGGTGGCGCGAGGCAGTGCTGTTGCAAGGCTATCTGATGAGCATGCCTCCA
CACCACCTGGCAAATGCGAACGTAGAGGTGCAGCATGATCCCAAAGACCATGAAGAAGGCGGCACTCAGC
AGTGCCACATGAGAGCGTGCCAGGGGCCTCACAACAGAACAGGCAGCCCTTTCTGCCAGGCAGTTCCACC
CGAGGACAGGAAGGAGTCCGAGCCCCAGACTCACGGTCCAGGTAGCGGCCAGGAGCAGGTGGACGCCCAG
CAATGTCCTTCTGCTGTAATAGGTAAGTGCGTTATACAATGACAGGTATCTGTCCACAGTGATGGCCAAA
AGGGAACTGACTGAGGCGGCAAAGCTTGCGACAAGGAACCCGACGGTCAAGAGTGATACGGTTTCGGACG
GTACCAAATATTGGAACACGAAGTGGAGGATGAGCCCGCAGCCGGCGAGAAGATCGGCTGTCGCCAGTGA
TCCAACCAGAACGAACATTGGGGTGCGGAGAGCGGGAGTGGATGCGATCAGGGCCACCACGAGGGCATTC
TCTCCAGCGATAACCGTTCCACTCACGCACAA
